Addgene plasmid #76981: KHK gRNA (BRDN0001148031)
Purpose: 3rd generation lentiviral gRNA plasmid targeting human KHK
Depositing lab: John Doench & David Root. Depositing organization: Broad Institute. Publication: Optimized sgRNA design to maximize activity and minimize off-target effects of CRISPR-Cas9. Doench JG, Fusi N, Sullender M, Hegde M, Vaimberg EW, Donovan KF, Smith I, Tothova Z, Wilen C, Orchard R, Virgin HW, Listgarten J, Root DE. Nat Biotechnol. 2016 Jan 18. doi: 10.1038/nbt.3437. PubMed 26780180.
Backbone
  Vector backbone: lentiGuide-Puro
  Backbone manufacturer: Zhang Lab (Addgene plasmid # 52963)
  Vector type: Mammalian Expression, Lentiviral, CRISPR
  Selectable markers: Puromycin
Growth in bacteria
  Bacterial resistance: Ampicillin, 100 μg/mL
  Growth temperature: 37°C
  Growth strain: DH5alpha
  Copy number: High Copy
Gene/Insert
  Gene/Insert name: KHK (alt names: KHK; NM_000221.2)
  gRNA/shRNA sequence: GGTGGACAAGTACCCTAAGG
  Species: H. sapiens (human)
  Entrez Gene: KHK
  Promoter: hU6
  Cloning method: Unknown
  Sequencing primers: 5′ U6-F; 3′ pS2-R
Terms and licenses: Academic/Nonprofit Terms; Industry Terms: Not Available to Industry
Depositor comments: The gRNA was designed to target the following Genbank reference sequence(s): NM_000221.2,NM_006488.2. Note that this plasmid does NOT contain Cas9. It should be used in conjunction with lentiCas9-Blast (Addgene #52962) or otherwise with cell lines already expressing Cas9. Browse the full kinome gRNA library at http://www.addgene.org/pooled-library/broadgpp-human-kinome/ or visit http://www.broadinstitute.org/rnai/public/ for detailed protocols and information.
How to cite: KHK gRNA (BRDN0001148031) was a gift from John Doench & David Root (Addgene plasmid # 76981 ; http://n2t.net/addgene:76981 ; RRID:Addgene_76981)
