[The description below was written by a language model from this plasmid's Addgene catalogue record and pLannotate feature annotations shown in this document.]
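Description:
KHK gRNA (BRDN0001148031) is a third-generation lentiviral guide RNA plasmid built on the lentiGuide-Puro backbone and designed to direct Streptococcus pyogenes Cas9 to the human KHK (ketohexokinase) gene. The assembled sequence is about 8.3 kb. In bacteria it replicates from a high-copy ColE1/pUC-type origin and is selected with ampicillin through the β-lactamase gene. An f1 origin, lac regulatory remnants and T7/T3 promoters are also present as backbone carry-over, along with an SV40 origin and poly(A) signal downstream of the viral cassette.

The lentiviral portion begins with an RSV promoter fused to a truncated HIV-1 5' LTR, which makes genomic RNA production Tat-independent. This is followed by the Ψ packaging signal with an adjoining gag fragment and the Rev response element, and the cassette ends in a U3-deleted, self-inactivating 3' LTR. Between the LTRs, a human U6 RNA polymerase III promoter drives the KHK-specific 20-nt spacer joined to the Cas9 gRNA scaffold. A cPPT/CTS element that aids nuclear import comes next, and after it the EF-1α core promoter with its intron A drives puromycin N-acetyltransferase for selection of transduced mammalian cells. A WPRE follows to enhance transcript expression.

The plasmid does not encode Cas9, so it is intended for use alongside a separate Cas9 lentiviral vector or in cells that already express Cas9. The guide was designed against two KHK reference transcripts and belongs to a human kinome gRNA collection. It is typically used for KHK knockout after viral packaging and transduction. The record does not state the cloning method.
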