Features (pLannotate 1.2.2; 29 found; start..end, strand, type, name):
     14..80      +  CDS            small t antigen (fragment): SV40 (simian virus 40) small t antigen
    106..317     +  promoter       EF-1α core promoter: core promoter for human elongation factor EF-1α
    318..1256    +  intron         EF-1α intron A: intron upstream of the start codon of human EF-1α
   1278..1877    +  CDS            PuroR (fragment): puromycin N-acetyltransferase; pac from Streptomyces; confers resistance to puromycin
   1893..2481    +  misc_feature   WPRE: woodchuck hepatitis virus posttranscriptional regulatory element
   2532..2551    +  misc_feature   cPPT/CTS (fragment): central polypurine tract and central termination sequence of HIV-1
   2553..2786    +  LTR            3' LTR (ΔU3): self-inactivating 3' long terminal repeat (LTR) from HIV-1
   2864..2985    +  polyA_signal   SV40 poly(A) signal: SV40 polyadenylation signal
   3025..3160    +  rep_origin     SV40 ori: SV40 origin of replication
   3181..3199    -  promoter       T7 promoter: promoter for bacteriophage T7 RNA polymerase
   3207..3362    +  CDS            lacZα (fragment): LacZα fragment of β-galactosidase; lacZ fragment
   3367..3795    +  rep_origin     f1 ori (sequence partly withheld): f1 bacteriophage origin of replication; arrow indicates direction of (+) strand synthesis
   3848..3952    +  promoter       AmpR promoter: bla
   3953..4813    +  CDS            AmpR: β-lactamase; bla; confers resistance to ampicillin, carbenicillin, and related antibiotics
   4984..5572    +  rep_origin     ori: high-copy-number ColE1/pMB1/pBR322/pUC origin of replication
   5755..5847    +  CDS            lacI (fragment): lac repressor; lacI; The lac repressor binds to the lac operator to inhibit transcription in E. coli. This inhibition can be relieved by adding lactose or isopropyl-β-D-thiogalactopyranoside (IPTG).
   5860..5881    +  protein_bind   CAP binding site: CAP binding activates transcription in the presence of cAMP. E. coli catabolite activator protein
   5896..5926    +  promoter       lac promoter: promoter for the E. coli lac operon
   5934..5950    +  protein_bind   lac operator: The lac repressor binds to the lac operator to inhibit transcription in E. coli. This inhibition can be relieved by adding lactose or isopropyl-β-D-thiogalactopyranoside (IPTG). lac repressor encoded by lacI
   5995..6013    +  promoter       T3 promoter: promoter for bacteriophage T3 RNA polymerase
   6041..6267    +  promoter       RSV promoter: Rous sarcoma virus enhancer/promoter
   6268..6448    +  LTR            5' LTR (truncated): truncated 5' long terminal repeat (LTR) from HIV-1
   6495..6620    +  misc_feature   HIV-1 Ψ: packaging signal of human immunodeficiency virus type 1
   6604..6967    +  CDS            HIV-1 gag (fragment): gag protein from human immunodeficiency virus 1; gag
   7113..7346    +  misc_feature   RRE: The Rev response element (RRE) of HIV-1 allows for Rev-dependent mRNA export from the nucleus to the cytoplasm.
   7723..7749    +  CDS            Rev (fragment): human immunodeficiency virus 1 (HIV-1) Rev protein; rev; enhances nuclear export of unspliced and incompletely spliced viral mRNAs
   7753..7993    +  promoter       U6 promoter: RNA polymerase III promoter for human U6 snRNA
   8023..8098    +  misc_RNA       gRNA scaffold: guide RNA scaffold for the Streptococcus pyogenes CRISPR/Cas9 system
   8154..8271    +  misc_feature   cPPT/CTS: central polypurine tract and central termination sequence of HIV-1
>Addgene plasmid #76981 | KHK gRNA (BRDN0001148031) | addgene full sequence | sequence record 186884 | Addgene Assembled Sequence
CCCGGGTGCAAAGATGGATAAAGTTTTAAACAGAGAGGAATCTTTGCAGCTAATGGACCTTCTAGGTCTT
GAAAGGAGTGGGAATTGGCTCCGGTGCCCGTCAGTGGGCAGAGCGCACATCGCCCACAGTCCCCGAGAAG
TTGGGGGGAGGGGTCGGCAATTGATCCGGTGCCTAGAGAAGGTGGCGCGGGGTAAACTGGGAAAGTGATG
TCGTGTACTGGCTCCGCCTTTTTCCCGAGGGTGGGGGAGAACCGTATATAAGTGCAGTAGTCGCCGTGAA
CGTTCTTTTTCGCAACGGGTTTGCCGCCAGAACACAGGTAAGTGCCGTGTGTGGTTCCCGCGGGCCTGGC
CTCTTTACGGGTTATGGCCCTTGCGTGCCTTGAATTACTTCCACCTGGCTGCAGTACGTGATTCTTGATC
CCGAGCTTCGGGTTGGAAGTGGGTGGGAGAGTTCGAGGCCTTGCGCTTAAGGAGCCCCTTCGCCTCGTGC
TTGAGTTGAGGCCTGGCCTGGGCGCTGGGGCCGCCGCGTGCGAATCTGGTGGCACCTTCGCGCCTGTCTC
GCTGCTTTCGATAAGTCTCTAGCCATTTAAAATTTTTGATGACCTGCTGCGACGCTTTTTTTCTGGCAAG
ATAGTCTTGTAAATGCGGGCCAAGATCTGCACACTGGTATTTCGGTTTTTGGGGCCGCGGGCGGCGACGG
GGCCCGTGCGTCCCAGCGCACATGTTCGGCGAGGCGGGGCCTGCGAGCGCGGCCACCGAGAATCGGACGG
GGGTAGTCTCAAGCTGGCCGGCCTGCTCTGGTGCCTGGCCTCGCGCCGCCGTGTATCGCCCCGCCCTGGG
CGGCAAGGCTGGCCCGGTCGGCACCAGTTGCGTGAGCGGAAAGATGGCCGCTTCCCGGCCCTGCTGCAGG
GAGCTCAAAATGGAGGACGCGGCGCTCGGGAGAGCGGGCGGGTGAGTCACCCACACAAAGGAAAAGGGCC
TTTCCGTCCTCAGCCGTCGCTTCATGTGACTCCACGGAGTACCGGGCGCCGTCCAGGCACCTCGATTAGT
TCTCGAGCTTTTGGAGTACGTCGTCTTTAGGTTGGGGGGAGGGGTTTTATGCGATGGAGTTTCCCCACAC
TGAGTGGGTGGAGACTGAAGTTAGGCCAGCTTGGCACTTGATGTAATTCTCCTTGGAATTTGCCCTTTTT
GAGTTTGGATCTTGGTTCATTCTCAAGCCTCAGACAGTGGTTCAAAGTTTTTTTCTTCCATTTCAGGTGT
CGTGACGTACGGCCACCATGACCGAGTACAAGCCCACGGTGCGCCTCGCCACCCGCGACGACGTCCCCAG
GGCCGTACGCACCCTCGCCGCCGCGTTCGCCGACTACCCCGCCACGCGCCACACCGTCGATCCGGACCGC
CACATCGAGCGGGTCACCGAGCTGCAAGAACTCTTCCTCACGCGCGTCGGGCTCGACATCGGCAAGGTGT
GGGTCGCGGACGACGGCGCCGCCGTGGCGGTCTGGACCACGCCGGAGAGCGTCGAAGCGGGGGCGGTGTT
CGCCGAGATCGGCCCGCGCATGGCCGAGTTGAGCGGTTCCCGGCTGGCCGCGCAGCAACAGATGGAAGGC
CTCCTGGCGCCGCACCGGCCCAAGGAGCCCGCGTGGTTCCTGGCCACCGTCGGAGTCTCGCCCGACCACC
AGGGCAAGGGTCTGGGCAGCGCCGTCGTGCTCCCCGGAGTGGAGGCGGCCGAGCGCGCCGGGGTGCCCGC
CTTCCTGGAGACCTCCGCGCCCCGCAACCTCCCCTTCTACGAGCGGCTCGGCTTCACCGTCACCGCCGAC
GTCGAGGTGCCCGAAGGACCGCGCACCTGGTGCATGACCCGCAAGCCCGGTGCCTGAACGCGTTAAGTCG
ACAATCAACCTCTGGATTACAAAATTTGTGAAAGATTGACTGGTATTCTTAACTATGTTGCTCCTTTTAC
GCTATGTGGATACGCTGCTTTAATGCCTTTGTATCATGCTATTGCTTCCCGTATGGCTTTCATTTTCTCC
TCCTTGTATAAATCCTGGTTGCTGTCTCTTTATGAGGAGTTGTGGCCCGTTGTCAGGCAACGTGGCGTGG
TGTGCACTGTGTTTGCTGACGCAACCCCCACTGGTTGGGGCATTGCCACCACCTGTCAGCTCCTTTCCGG
GACTTTCGCTTTCCCCCTCCCTATTGCCACGGCGGAACTCATCGCCGCCTGCCTTGCCCGCTGCTGGACA
GGGGCTCGGCTGTTGGGCACTGACAATTCCGTGGTGTTGTCGGGGAAATCATCGTCCTTTCCTTGGCTGC
TCGCCTGTGTTGCCACCTGGATTCTGCGCGGGACGTCCTTCTGCTACGTCCCTTCGGCCCTCAATCCAGC
GGACCTTCCTTCCCGCGGCCTGCTGCCGGCTCTGCGGCCTCTTCCGCGTCTTCGCCTTCGCCCTCAGACG
AGTCGGATCTCCCTTTGGGCCGCCTCCCCGCGTCGACTTTAAGACCAATGACTTACAAGGCAGCTGTAGA
TCTTAGCCACTTTTTAAAAGAAAAGGGGGGACTGGAAGGGCTAATTCACTCCCAACGAAGACAAGATCTG
CTTTTTGCTTGTACTGGGTCTCTCTGGTTAGACCAGATCTGAGCCTGGGAGCTCTCTGGCTAACTAGGGA
ACCCACTGCTTAAGCCTCAATAAAGCTTGCCTTGAGTGCTTCAAGTAGTGTGTGCCCGTCTGTTGTGTGA
CTCTGGTAACTAGAGATCCCTCAGACCCTTTTAGTCAGTGTGGAAAATCTCTAGCAGTACGTATAGTAGT
TCATGTCATCTTATTATTCAGTATTTATAACTTGCAAAGAAATGAATATCAGAGAGTGAGAGGAACTTGT
TTATTGCAGCTTATAATGGTTACAAATAAAGCAATAGCATCACAAATTTCACAAATAAAGCATTTTTTTC
ACTGCATTCTAGTTGTGGTTTGTCCAAACTCATCAATGTATCTTATCATGTCTGGCTCTAGCTATCCCGC
CCCTAACTCCGCCCATCCCGCCCCTAACTCCGCCCAGTTCCGCCCATTCTCCGCCCCATGGCTGACTAAT
TTTTTTTATTTATGCAGAGGCCGAGGCCGCCTCGGCCTCTGAGCTATTCCAGAAGTAGTGAGGAGGCTTT
TTTGGAGGCCTAGGGACGTACCCAATTCGCCCTATAGTGAGTCGTATTACGCGCGCTCACTGGCCGTCGT
TTTACAACGTCGTGACTGGGAAAACCCTGGCGTTACCCAACTTAATCGCCTTGCAGCACATCCCCCTTTC
GCCAGCTGGCGTAATAGCGAAGAGGCCCGCACCGATCGCCCTTCCCAACAGTTGCGCAGCCTGAATGGCG
AATGGG
[124 nt withheld, positions 3367-3490]
C
[91 nt withheld, positions 3492-3582]
A
[49 nt withheld, positions 3584-3632]
CCTTTGACGTTGGAGTCCACGTTCTTT
[37 nt withheld, positions 3660-3696]
ACCCTATCTCGGTCTATTCTTTTGATTTATAAGGGATTTTGCCGATTTCGGCCTATTGGTTAAAAAATGA
GCTGATTTAACAAAAATTTAACGCGAATTTTAACAAAATATTAACGCTTACAATTTAGGTGGCACTTTTC
GGGGAAATGTGCGCGGAACCCCTATTTGTTTATTTTTCTAAATACATTCAAATATGTATCCGCTCATGAG
ACAATAACCCTGATAAATGCTTCAATAATATTGAAAAAGGAAGAGTATGAGTATTCAACATTTCCGTGTC
GCCCTTATTCCCTTTTTTGCGGCATTTTGCCTTCCTGTTTTTGCTCACCCAGAAACGCTGGTGAAAGTAA
AAGATGCTGAAGATCAGTTGGGTGCACGAGTGGGTTACATCGAACTGGATCTCAACAGCGGTAAGATCCT
TGAGAGTTTTCGCCCCGAAGAACGTTTTCCAATGATGAGCACTTTTAAAGTTCTGCTATGTGGCGCGGTA
TTATCCCGTATTGACGCCGGGCAAGAGCAACTCGGTCGCCGCATACACTATTCTCAGAATGACTTGGTTG
AGTACTCACCAGTCACAGAAAAGCATCTTACGGATGGCATGACAGTAAGAGAATTATGCAGTGCTGCCAT
AACCATGAGTGATAACACTGCGGCCAACTTACTTCTGACAACGATCGGAGGACCGAAGGAGCTAACCGCT
TTTTTGCACAACATGGGGGATCATGTAACTCGCCTTGATCGTTGGGAACCGGAGCTGAATGAAGCCATAC
CAAACGACGAGCGTGACACCACGATGCCTGTAGCAATGGCAACAACGTTGCGCAAACTATTAACTGGCGA
ACTACTTACTCTAGCTTCCCGGCAACAATTAATAGACTGGATGGAGGCGGATAAAGTTGCAGGACCACTT
CTGCGCTCGGCCCTTCCGGCTGGCTGGTTTATTGCTGATAAATCTGGAGCCGGTGAGCGTGGGTCTCGCG
GTATCATTGCAGCACTGGGGCCAGATGGTAAGCCCTCCCGTATCGTAGTTATCTACACGACGGGGAGTCA
GGCAACTATGGATGAACGAAATAGACAGATCGCTGAGATAGGTGCCTCACTGATTAAGCATTGGTAACTG
TCAGACCAAGTTTACTCATATATACTTTAGATTGATTTAAAACTTCATTTTTAATTTAAAAGGATCTAGG
TGAAGATCCTTTTTGATAATCTCATGACCAAAATCCCTTAACGTGAGTTTTCGTTCCACTGAGCGTCAGA
CCCCGTAGAAAAGATCAAAGGATCTTCTTGAGATCCTTTTTTTCTGCGCGTAATCTGCTGCTTGCAAACA
AAAAAACCACCGCTACCAGCGGTGGTTTGTTTGCCGGATCAAGAGCTACCAACTCTTTTTCCGAAGGTAA
CTGGCTTCAGCAGAGCGCAGATACCAAATACTGTTCTTCTAGTGTAGCCGTAGTTAGGCCACCACTTCAA
GAACTCTGTAGCACCGCCTACATACCTCGCTCTGCTAATCCTGTTACCAGTGGCTGCTGCCAGTGGCGAT
AAGTCGTGTCTTACCGGGTTGGACTCAAGACGATAGTTACCGGATAAGGCGCAGCGGTCGGGCTGAACGG
GGGGTTCGTGCACACAGCCCAGCTTGGAGCGAACGACCTACACCGAACTGAGATACCTACAGCGTGAGCT
ATGAGAAAGCGCCACGCTTCCCGAAGGGAGAAAGGCGGACAGGTATCCGGTAAGCGGCAGGGTCGGAACA
GGAGAGCGCACGAGGGAGCTTCCAGGGGGAAACGCCTGGTATCTTTATAGTCCTGTCGGGTTTCGCCACC
TCTGACTTGAGCGTCGATTTTTGTGATGCTCGTCAGGGGGGCGGAGCCTATGGAAAAACGCCAGCAACGC
GGCCTTTTTACGGTTCCTGGCCTTTTGCTGGCCTTTTGCTCACATGTTCTTTCCTGCGTTATCCCCTGAT
TCTGTGGATAACCGTATTACCGCCTTTGAGTGAGCTGATACCGCTCGCCGCAGCCGAACGACCGAGCGCA
GCGAGTCAGTGAGCGAGGAAGCGGAAGAGCGCCCAATACGCAAACCGCCTCTCCCCGCGCGTTGGCCGAT
TCATTAATGCAGCTGGCACGACAGGTTTCCCGACTGGAAAGCGGGCAGTGAGCGCAACGCAATTAATGTG
AGTTAGCTCACTCATTAGGCACCCCAGGCTTTACACTTTATGCTTCCGGCTCGTATGTTGTGTGGAATTG
TGAGCGGATAACAATTTCACACAGGAAACAGCTATGACCATGATTACGCCAAGCGCGCAATTAACCCTCA
CTAAAGGGAACAAAAGCTGGAGCTGCAAGCTTAATGTAGTCTTATGCAATACTCTTGTAGTCTTGCAACA
TGGTAACGATGAGTTAGCAACATGCCTTACAAGGAGAGAAAAAGCACCGTGCATGCCGATTGGTGGAAGT
AAGGTGGTACGATCGTGCCTTATTAGGAAGGCAACAGACGGGTCTGACATGGATTGGACGAACCACTGAA
TTGCCGCATTGCAGAGATATTGTATTTAAGTGCCTAGCTCGATACATAAACGGGTCTCTCTGGTTAGACC
AGATCTGAGCCTGGGAGCTCTCTGGCTAACTAGGGAACCCACTGCTTAAGCCTCAATAAAGCTTGCCTTG
AGTGCTTCAAGTAGTGTGTGCCCGTCTGTTGTGTGACTCTGGTAACTAGAGATCCCTCAGACCCTTTTAG
TCAGTGTGGAAAATCTCTAGCAGTGGCGCCCGAACAGGGACTTGAAAGCGAAAGGGAAACCAGAGGAGCT
CTCTCGACGCAGGACTCGGCTTGCTGAAGCGCGCACGGCAAGAGGCGAGGGGCGGCGACTGGTGAGTACG
CCAAAAATTTTGACTAGCGGAGGCTAGAAGGAGAGAGATGGGTGCGAGAGCGTCAGTATTAAGCGGGGGA
GAATTAGATCGCGATGGGAAAAAATTCGGTTAAGGCCAGGGGGAAAGAAAAAATATAAATTAAAACATAT
AGTATGGGCAAGCAGGGAGCTAGAACGATTCGCAGTTAATCCTGGCCTGTTAGAAACATCAGAAGGCTGT
AGACAAATACTGGGACAGCTACAACCATCCCTTCAGACAGGATCAGAAGAACTTAGATCATTATATAATA
CAGTAGCAACCCTCTATTGTGTGCATCAAAGGATAGAGATAAAAGACACCAAGGAAGCTTTAGACAAGAT
AGAGGAAGAGCAAAACAAAAGTAAGACCACCGCACAGCAAGCGGCCGCTGATCTTCAGACCTGGAGGAGG
AGATATGAGGGACAATTGGAGAAGTGAATTATATAAATATAAAGTAGTAAAAATTGAACCATTAGGAGTA
GCACCCACCAAGGCAAAGAGAAGAGTGGTGCAGAGAGAAAAAAGAGCAGTGGGAATAGGAGCTTTGTTCC
TTGGGTTCTTGGGAGCAGCAGGAAGCACTATGGGCGCAGCGTCAATGACGCTGACGGTACAGGCCAGACA
ATTATTGTCTGGTATAGTGCAGCAGCAGAACAATTTGCTGAGGGCTATTGAGGCGCAACAGCATCTGTTG
CAACTCACAGTCTGGGGCATCAAGCAGCTCCAGGCAAGAATCCTGGCTGTGGAAAGATACCTAAAGGATC
AACAGCTCCTGGGGATTTGGGGTTGCTCTGGAAAACTCATTTGCACCACTGCTGTGCCTTGGAATGCTAG
TTGGAGTAATAAATCTCTGGAACAGATTTGGAATCACACGACCTGGATGGAGTGGGACAGAGAAATTAAC
AATTACACAAGCTTAATACACTCCTTAATTGAAGAATCGCAAAACCAGCAAGAAAAGAATGAACAAGAAT
TATTGGAATTAGATAAATGGGCAAGTTTGTGGAATTGGTTTAACATAACAAATTGGCTGTGGTATATAAA
ATTATTCATAATGATAGTAGGAGGCTTGGTAGGTTTAAGAATAGTTTTTGCTGTACTTTCTATAGTGAAT
AGAGTTAGGCAGGGATATTCACCATTATCGTTTCAGACCCACCTCCCAACCCCGAGGGGACCCAGAGAGG
GCCTATTTCCCATGATTCCTTCATATTTGCATATACGATACAAGGCTGTTAGAGAGATAATTAGAATTAA
TTTGACTGTAAACACAAAGATATTAGTACAAAATACGTGACGTAGAAAGTAATAATTTCTTGGGTAGTTT
GCAGTTTTAAAATTATGTTTTAAAATGGACTATCATATGCTTACCGTAACTTGAAAGTATTTCGATTTCT
TGGCTTTATATATCTTGTGGAAAGGACGAAACACCGGGTGGACAAGTACCCTAAGGGTTTTAGAGCTAGA
AATAGCAAGTTAAAATAAGGCTAGTCCGTTATCAACTTGAAAAAGTGGCACCGAGTCGGTGCTTTTTTAA
GCTTGGCGTAACTAGATCTTGAGACAAATGGCAGTATTCATCCACAATTTTAAAAGAAAAGGGGGGATTG
GGGGGTACAGTGCAGGGGAAAGAATAGTAGACATAATAGCAACAGACATACAAACTAAAGAATTACAAAA
ACAAATTACAAAAATTCAAAATTTTCGGGTTTATTACAGGGACAGCAGAGATCCACTTTGGCGCCGGCTC
GAGGGGG
