>Addgene plasmid #76981 | KHK gRNA (BRDN0001148031) | depositor partial sequence | sequence record 144441 | Target Sequence
GGTGGACAAGTACCCTAAGG
