>Addgene plasmid #76981 | KHK gRNA (BRDN0001148031) | addgene partial sequence | sequence record 186883 | hU6-F
GTAGAAAGTAATAATTTCTTGGGTAGTTTGCAGTTTTAAAATTATGTTTTAAAATGGACTATCATATGCT
TACCGTAACTTGAAAGTATTTCGATTTCTTGGCTTTATATATCTTGTGGAAAGGACGAAACACCGGGTGG
ACAAGTACCCTAAGGGTTTTAGAGCTAGAAATAGCAAGTTAAAATAAGGCTAGTCCGTTATCAACTTGAA
AAAGTGGCACCGAGTCGGTGCTTTTTTAAGCTTGGCGTAACTAGATCTTGAGACAAATGGCAGTATTCAT
CCACAATTTTAAAAGAAAAGGGGGGATTGGGGGGTACAGTGCAGGGGAAAGAATAGTAGACATAATAGCA
ACAGACATACAAACTAAAGAATTACAAAAACAAATTACAAAAATTCAAAATTTTCGGGTTTATTACAGGG
ACAGCAGAGATCCACTTTGGCGCCGGCTCGAGGGGGCCCGGGTGCAAAGATGGATAAAGTTTTAAACAGA
GAGGAATCTTTGCAGCTAATGGACCTTCTAGGTCTTGAAAGGAGTGGGAATTGGCTCCGGTGCCCGTCAG
TGGGCAGAGC
